>Addgene plasmid #152877 | pGBW-m4133813 | addgene full sequence | sequence record 317530 | Addgene NGS Result
CGTTACATAACTTACGGTAAATGGCCCGCCTGGCTGACCGCCCAACGACCCCCGCCCATTGACGTCAATA
ATGACGTATGTTCCCATAGTAACGCCAATAGGGACTTTCCATTGACGTCAATGGGTGGAGTATTTACGGT
AAACTGCCCACTTGGCAGTACATCAAGTGTATCATATGCCAAGTACGCCCCCTATTGACGTCAATGACGG
TAAATGGCCCGCCTGGCATTATGCCCAGTACATGACCTTATGGGACTTTCCTACTTGGCAGTACATCTAC
GTATTAGTCATCGCTATTACCATGCTGATGCGGTTTTGGCAGTACATCAATGGGCGTGGATAGCGGTTTG
ACTCACGGGGATTTCCAAGTCTCCACCCCATTGACGTCAATGGGAGTTTGTTTTGGCACCAAAATCAACG
GGACTTTCCAAAATGTCGTAACAACTCCGCCCCATTGACGCAAATGGGCGGTAGGCGTGTACGGTGGGAG
GTCTATATAAGCAGAGCTGGTTTAGTGAACCGTCAGATCAGATCTTTGTCGATCCTACCATCCACTCGAC
ACACCCGCCAGCGGCCGCCACCATGATTGTTAATAATTGGTTGAAGCAGTTAATTAAAGTTACACTTGTG
TTCCTTTTTGTTGCTGCTATTTTCTATTTAATAACACCTGTTCATGTCATGTCTAAACATACTGACTTTT
CAAGTGAAATCATAGGATACAAGGCTATTGATGGTGGTGTCACTCGTGACATAGCATCTACAGATACTTG
TTTTGCTAACAAACATGCTGATTTTGACACATGGTTTAGCCAGCGTGGTGGTAGTTATACTAATGACAAA
GCTTGCCCATTGATTGCTGCAGTCATAACAAGAGAAGTGGGTTTTGTCGTGCCTGGTTTGCCTGGCACGA
TATTACGCACAACTAATGGTGACTTTTTGCATTTCTTACCTAGAGTTTTTAGTGCAGTTGGTAACATCTG
TTACACACCATCAAAACTTATAGAGTACACTGACTTTGCAACATCAGCTTGTGTTTTGGCTGCTGAATGT
ACAATTTTTAAAGATGCTTCTGGTAAGCCAGTACCATATTGTTATGATACCAATGTACTAGAAGGTTCTG
TTGCTTATGAAAGTTTACGCCCTGACACACGTTATGTGCTCATGGATGGCTCTATTATTCAATTTCCTAA
CACCTACCTTGAAGGTTCTGTTAGAGTGGTAACAACTTTTGATTCTGAGTACTGTAGGCACGGCACTTGT
GAAAGATCAGAAGCTGGTGTTTGTGTATCTACTAGTGGTAGATGGGTACTTAACAATGATTATTACAGAT
CTTTACCAGGAGTTTTCTGTGGTGTAGATGCTGTAAATTTACTTACTAATATGTTTACACCACTAATTCA
ACCTATTGGTGCTTTGGACATATCAGCATCTATAGTAGCTGGTGGTATTGTAGCTATCGTAGTAACATGC
CTTGCCTACTATTTTATGAGGTTTAGAAGAGCTTTTGGTGAATACAGTCATGTAGTTGCCTTTAATACTT
TACTATTCCTTATGTCATTCACTGTACTCTGTTTAACACCAGTTTACTCATTCTTACCTGGTGTTTATTC
TGTTATTTACTTGTACTTGACATTTTATCTTACTAATGATGTTTCTTTTTTAGCACATATTCAGTGGATG
GTTATGTTCACACCTTTAGTACCTTTCTGGATAACAATTGCTTATATCATTTGTATTTCCACAAAGCATT
TCTATTGGTTCTTTAGTAATTACCTAAAGAGACGTGTAGTCTTTAATGGTGTTTCCTTTAGTACTTTTGA
AGAAGCTGCGCTGTGCACCTTTTTGTTAAATAAAGAAATGTATCTAAAGTTGCGTAGTGATGTGCTATTA
CCTCTTACGCAATATAATAGATACTTAGCTCTTTATAATAAGTACAAGTATTTTAGTGGAGCAATGGATA
CAACTAGCTACAGAGAAGCTGCTTGTTGTCATCTCGCAAAGGCTCTCAATGACTTCAGTAACTCAGGTTC
TGATGTTCTTTACCAACCACCACAAACCTCTATCACCTCAGCTGTTTTGGAAAACCTTTACTTTCAGTCG
GGGAAACCTATACCCAATCCACTTCTCGGCTTAGATTCTACCTAAGCTAGCTTGACTGACTGAGATACAG
CGTACCTTCAGCTCACAGACATGATAAGATACATTGATGAGTTTGGACAAACCACAACTAGAATGCAGTG
AAAAAAATGCTTTATTTGTGAAATTTGTGATGCTATTGCTTTATTTGTAACCATTATAAGCTGCAATAAA
CAAGTTAACAACAACAATTGCATTCATTTTATGTTTCAGGTTCAGGGGGAGGTGTGGGAGGTTTTTTAAA
GCAAGTAAAACCTCTACAAATGTGGTATTGGCCCATCTCTATCGGTATCGTAGCATAACCCCTTGGGGCC
TCTAAACGGGTCTTGAGGGGTTTTTTGTGCCCCTCGGGCCGGATTGCTATCTACCGGCATTGGCGCAGAA
AAAAATGCCTGATGCGACGCTGCGCGTCTTATACTCCCACATATGCCAGATTCAGCAACGGATACGGCTT
CCCCAACTTGCCCACTTCCATACGTGTCCTCCTTACCAGAAATTTATCCTTAAGGTCGTCAGCTATCCTG
CAGGCGATCTCTCGATTTCGATCAAGACATTCCTTTAATGGTCTTTTCTGGACACCACTAGGGGTCAGAA
GTAGTTCATCAAACTTTCTTCCCTCCCTAATCTCATTGGTTACCTTGGGCTATCGAAACTTAATTAACCA
GTCAAGTCAGCTACTTGGCGAGATCGACTTGTCTGGGTTTCGACTACGCTCAGAATTGCGTCAGTCAAGT
TCGATCTGGTCCTTGCTATTGCACCCGTTCTCCGATTACGAGTTTCATTTAAATCATGTGAGCAAAAGGC
CAGCAAAAGGCCAGGAACCGTAAAAAGGCCGCGTTGCTGGCGTTTTTCCATAGGCTCCGCCCCCCTGACG
AGCATCACAAAAATCGACGCTCAAGTCAGAGGTGGCGAAACCCGACAGGACTATAAAGATACCAGGCGTT
TCCCCCTGGAAGCTCCCTCGTGCGCTCTCCTGTTCCGACCCTGCCGCTTACCGGATACCTGTCCGCCTTT
CTCCCTTCGGGAAGCGTGGCGCTTTCTCATAGCTCACGCTGTAGGTATCTCAGTTCGGTGTAGGTCGTTC
GCTCCAAGCTGGGCTGTGTGCACGAACCCCCCGTTCAGCCCGACCGCTGCGCCTTATCCGGTAACTATCG
TCTTGAGTCCAACCCGGTAAGACACGACTTATCGCCACTGGCAGCAGCCACTGGTAACAGGATTAGCAGA
GCGAGGTATGTAGGCGGTGCTACAGAGTTCTTGAAGTGGTGGCCTAACTACGGCTACACTAGAAGAACAG
TATTTGGTATCTGCGCTCTGCTGAAGCCAGTTACCTTCGGAAAAAGAGTTGGTAGCTCTTGATCCGGCAA
ACAAACCACCGCTGGTAGCGGTGGTTTTTTTGTTTGCAAGCAGCAGATTACGCGCAGAAAAAAAGGATCT
CAAGAAGATCCTTTGATCTTTTCTACGGGGTCTGACGCTCAGTGGAACGAAAACTCACGTTAAGGGATTT
TGGTCATGAGATTATCAAAAAGGATCTTCACCTAGATCCTTTTAAATTAAAAATGAAGTTTTAAATCAAT
CTAAAGTATATATGAGTAAACTTGGTCTGACAGTTACCAATGCTTAATCAGTGAGGCACCTATCTCAGCG
ATCTGTCTATTTCGTTCATCCATAGTTGCATTTAAATTTCCGAACTCTCCAAGGCCCTCGTCGGAAAATC
TTCAAACCTTTCGTCCGATCCATCTTGCAGGCTACCTCTCGAACGAACTATCGCAAGTCTCTTGGCCGGC
CTTGCGCCTTGGCTATTGCTTGGCAGCGCCTATCGCCAGGTATTACTCCAATCCCGAATATCCGAGATCG
GGATCACCCGAGAGAAGTTCAACCTACATCCTCAATCCCGATCTATCCGAGATCCGAGGAATATCGAAAT
CGGGGCGCGCCTGGTGTACCGAGAACGATCCTCTCAGTGCGAGTCTCGACGATCCATATCGTTGCTTGGC
AGTCAGCCAGTCGGAATCCAGCTTGGGACCCAGGAAGTCCAATCGTCAGATATTGTACTCAAGCCTGGTC
ACGGCAGCGTACCGATCTGTTTAAACCTAGATATTGATAGTCTGATCGGTCAACGTATAATCGAGTCCTA
GCTTTTGCAAACATCTATCAAGAGACAGGATCAGCAGGAGGCTTTCGCATGAGTATTCAACATTTCCGTG
TCGCCCTTATTCCCTTTTTTGCGGCATTTTGCCTTCCTGTTTTTGCTCACCCAGAAACGCTGGTGAAAGT
AAAAGATGCTGAAGATCAGTTGGGTGCGCGAGTGGGTTACATCGAACTGGATCTCAACAGCGGTAAGATC
CTTGAGAGTTTTCGCCCCGAAGAACGCTTTCCAATGATGAGCACTTTTAAAGTTCTGCTATGTGGCGCGG
TATTATCCCGTATTGACGCCGGGCAAGAGCAACTCGGTCGCCGCATACACTATTCTCAGAATGACTTGGT
TGAGTATTCACCAGTCACAGAAAAGCATCTTACGGATGGCATGACAGTAAGAGAATTATGCAGTGCTGCC
ATAACCATGAGTGATAACACTGCGGCCAACTTACTTCTGACAACGATTGGAGGACCGAAGGAGCTAACCG
CTTTTTTGCACAACATGGGGGATCATGTAACTCGCCTTGATCGTTGGGAACCGGAGCTGAATGAAGCCAT
ACCAAACGACGAGCGTGACACCACGATGCCTGTAGCAATGGCAACAACCTTGCGTAAACTATTAACTGGC
GAACTACTTACTCTAGCTTCCCGGCAACAGTTGATAGACTGGATGGAGGCGGATAAAGTTGCAGGACCAC
TTCTGCGCTCGGCCCTTCCGGCTGGCTGGTTTATTGCTGATAAATCTGGAGCCGGTGAGCGTGGGTCTCG
CGGTATCATTGCAGCACTGGGGCCAGATGGTAAGCCCTCCCGTATCGTAGTTATCTACACGACGGGGAGT
CAGGCAACTATGGATGAACGAAATAGACAGATCGCTGAGATAGGTGCCTCACTGATTAAGCATTGGTAAC
CGATTCTAGGTGCATTGGCGCAGAAAAAAATGCCTGATGCGACGCTGCGCGTCTTATACTCCCACATATG
CCAGATTCAGCAACGGATACGGCTTCCCCAACTTGCCCACTTCCATACGTGTCCTCCTTACCAGAAATTT
ATCCTTAAGATCCCGAATCGTTTAAACTCGACTCTGGCTCTATCGAATCTCCGTCGTTTCGAGCTTACGC
GAACAGCCGTGGCGCTCATTTGCTCGTCGGGCATCGAATCTCGTCAGCTATCGTCAGCTTACCTTTTTGG
CAGCGATCGCGGCTCCCGACATCTTGGACCATTAGCTCCACAGGTATCTTCTTCCCTCTAGTGGTCATAA
CAGCAGCTTCAGCTACCTCTCAATTCAAAAAACCCCTCAAGACCCGTTTAGAGGCCCCAAGGGGTTATGC
TATCAATCGTTGCGTTACACACACAAAAAACCAACACACATCCATCTTCGATGGATAGCGATTTTATTAT
CTAACTGCTGATCGAGTGTAGCCAGATCTAGTAATCAATTACGGGGTCATTAGTTCATAGCCCATATATG
GAGTTCCG
Features (pLannotate 1.2.2; 17 found; start..end, strand, type, name):
      1..304     +  enhancer       CMV enhancer: human cytomegalovirus immediate early enhancer
    377..394     -  promoter       CMV promoter (fragment): human cytomegalovirus (CMV) immediate early promoter
    457..508     +  promoter       CMVd2 promoter: truncated human cytomegalovirus (CMV) immediate early promoter that yields moderately reduced expression relative to the full-length promoter
    586..2106    +  CDS            R1A_SARS2 (fragment): Experimental evidence at protein level: Swiss-Prot protein existence level 1. [Non-structural protein 10]: Plays a pivotal role in viral transcription by stimulating both nsp14 3'-5' exoribonuclease and nsp16 2'-O-methyltransferase activities. Therefore plays an essential role in viral mRNAs cap methylation. From Severe acute respiratory syndrome coronavirus 2 (2019-nCoV) (SARS-CoV-2).
   2195..2316    -  polyA_signal   SV40 poly(A) signal: SV40 polyadenylation signal
   2339..2408    -  CDS            large T antigen (fragment): large T antigen from SV40 (simian virus 40)
   2431..2477    +  terminator     T7 terminator: transcription terminator for bacteriophage T7 RNA polymerase
   2507..2643    +  terminator     rrnG terminator: transcription terminator from the E. coli ribosomal RNA rrnG operon (Albrechtsen et al., 1991)
   2688..2759    +  misc_feature   3' β-globin insulator: insulator downstream of the human β-globin locus (Farrell et al., 2002)
   2985..3573    -  rep_origin     ori: high-copy-number ColE1/pMB1/pBR322/pUC origin of replication
   3745..3809    -  CDS            bla(M) (fragment): β-lactamase lacking the signal sequence; bla(M); allows cytosolic expression of β-lactamase
   4319..5179    +  CDS            AmpR: β-lactamase; bla; confers resistance to ampicillin, carbenicillin, and related antibiotics
   5192..5328    +  terminator     rrnG terminator: transcription terminator from the E. coli ribosomal RNA rrnG operon (Albrechtsen et al., 1991)
   5480..5551    +  misc_feature   5' β-globin insulator: insulator upstream of the human β-globin locus (Farrell et al., 2002)
   5556..5602    -  terminator     T7 terminator: transcription terminator for bacteriophage T7 RNA polymerase
   5620..5668    -  polyA_signal   poly(A) signal: synthetic polyadenylation signal
   5699..5748    +  enhancer       CMV enhancer (fragment): human cytomegalovirus immediate early enhancer
