[The description below was written by a language model from this plasmid's Addgene catalogue record and pLannotate feature annotations shown in this document.]
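Description:
pGBW-m4133813 is a mammalian expression plasmid built on the pTwist_CMV_6 backbone to produce SARS-CoV-2 non-structural protein 4 (nsp4), one of the mature products released from the viral ORF1ab replicase polyprotein. It is propagated in E. coli as a high-copy plasmid through a ColE1/pUC-type origin and selected with ampicillin via a full-length β-lactamase (AmpR) gene. The sequenced plasmid is about 5.7 kb, consistent with the stated backbone and insert sizes.

The wild-type nsp4 coding sequence sits downstream of the human cytomegalovirus immediate early enhancer and promoter, which drive strong constitutive transcription in transfected mammalian cells, and is followed by an SV40 polyadenylation signal. According to the catalogue entry, the backbone supplies a C-terminal V5 epitope tag preceded by a TEV protease cleavage site, so the protein can be detected or captured through V5 and the tag then removed. These tag elements are not separately annotated in the feature table. The automated annotation identifies the open reading frame as a fragment of the SARS-CoV-2 replicase polyprotein 1a, which fits nsp4, although the functional text attached to that hit describes nsp10 and is simply inherited from the polyprotein database entry.

The backbone insulates its units from one another: T7 and rrnG transcription terminators, 5' and 3' β-globin insulator elements and a synthetic poly(A) signal flank the expression cassette and the bacterial maintenance region, limiting read-through. No mammalian selection marker is annotated, so the plasmid appears suited to transient expression. It would be typically used for studying nsp4 localisation, interactions or function in cultured cells.
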