Addgene plasmid #152877: pGBW-m4133813
Purpose: Mammalian expression plasmid for SARS-CoV-2 nsp4
Depositing lab: Ginkgo Bioworks & Benjie Chen. Depositing organization: Ginkgo Bioworks.
Backbone
  Vector backbone: pTwist_CMV_6
  Backbone size w/o insert (bp): 4180
  Vector type: Mammalian Expression
Growth in bacteria
  Bacterial resistance: Ampicillin, 100 μg/mL
  Growth temperature: 37°C
  Growth strain: DH5alpha
  Copy number: High Copy
Gene/Insert
  Gene/Insert name: SARS-CoV-2 nsp4
  Species: Severe acute respiratory syndrome coronavirus 2
  Insert size (bp): 1493
  Mutation: wt
  Entrez Gene: ORF1ab (a.k.a. GU280_gp01)
  Promoter: CMV
  Tag / fusion protein: Cleavable TEV;V5 (C terminal on backbone)
  Cloning method: Unknown
Resource information
  A portion of this plasmid was derived from a plasmid made by: GinkgoBioworks
Depositor comments: NCBI reference sequence: YP_009725300.1
How to cite: pGBW-m4133813 was a gift from Ginkgo Bioworks & Benjie Chen (Addgene plasmid # 152877 ; http://n2t.net/addgene:152877 ; RRID:Addgene_152877)
